>Addgene plasmid #188076 | pCAG-MBP-ATG9 | addgene full sequence | sequence record 369808 | Addgene NGS Result
GTCGACATTGATTATTGACTAGTTATTAATAGTAATCAATTACGGGGTCATTAGTTCATAGCCCATATAT
GGAGTTCCGCGTTACATAACTTACGGTAAATGGCCCGCCTGGCTGACCGCCCAACGACCCCCGCCCATTG
ACGTCAATAATGACGTATGTTCCCATAGTAACGCCAATAGGGACTTTCCATTGACGTCAATGGGTGGAGT
ATTTACGGTAAACTGCCCACTTGGCAGTACATCAAGTGTATCATATGCCAAGTACGCCCCCTATTGACGT
CAATGACGGTAAATGGCCCGCCTGGCATTATGCCCAGTACATGACCTTATGGGACTTTCCTACTTGGCAG
TACATCTACGTATTAGTCATCGCTATTACCATGGTCGAGGTGAGCCCCACGTTCTGCTTCACTCTCCCCA
TCTCCCCCCCCTCCCCACCCCCAATTTTGTATTTATTTATTTTTTAATTATTTTGTGCAGCGATGGGGGC
GGGGGGGGGGGGGGGGCGCGCCRGGGGGGGGGGGGSGGGGSGRGGGGSGGGGSGGGGSGAGGCGGAGAGG
KGCGGCGGCAGCCAATCAGAGCGGCGCGCTCCGAAAGTTTCCTTTTATGGCGAGGCGGCGGCGGCGGCGG
CCCTATAAAAAGCGAAGCGCGCGGCGGGCGGGAGTCGCTGCGCGCTGCCTTCGCCCCGTGCCCCGCTCCG
CCGCCGCCTCGCGCCGCCCGCCCCGGCTCTGACTGACCGCGTTACTCCCACAGGTGAGCGGGCGGGACGG
CCCTTCTCCTCCGGGCTGTAATTAGCGCTTGGTTTAATGACGGCTTGTTTCTTTTCTGTGGCTGCGTGAA
AGCCTTGAGGGGCTCCGGGAGGGCCCTTTGTGCGGGGGGAGCGGCTCGGGGGGTGCGTGCGTGTGTGTGT
GCGTGGGGAGCGCCGCGTGCGGCTCCGCGCTGCCCGGCGGCTGTGAGCGCTGCGGGCGCGGCGCGGGGCT
TTGTGCGCTCCGCAGTGTGCGCGAGGGGAGCGCGGCCGGGGGCGGTGCCCCGCGGTGCGGGGGGGGCTGC
GAGGGGAACAAAGGCTGCGTGCGGGGTGTGTGCGTGGGGGGGTGAGCAGGGGGTGTGGGCGCGTCGGTCG
GGCTGCAACCCCCCCTGCACCCCCCTCCCCGAGTTGCTGAGCACGGCCCGGCTTCGGGTGCGGGGCTCCG
TACGGGGCGTGGCGCGGGGCTCGCCGTGCCGGGCGGGGGGTGGCGGCAGGTGGGGGTGCCGGGCGGGGCG
GGGCCGCCTCGGGCCGGGGRGGGCTCGGGGGAGGGGCGCGGCGGCCCCCGGAGCGCCGGCGGCTGTCGAG
GCGCGGCGAGCCGCAGCCATTGCCTTTTATGGTAATCGTGCGAGAGGGCGCAGGGACTTCCTTTGTCCCA
AATCTGTGCGGAGCCGAAATCTGGGAGGCGCCGCCGCACCCCCTCTAGCGGGCGCGGGGCGAAGCGGTGC
GGCGCCGGCAGGAAGGAAATGGGCGGGGAGGGCCTTCGTGCGTCGCCGCGCCGCCGTCCCCTTCTCCCTC
TCCAGCCTCGGGGCTGTCCGCGGGGGGACGGCTGCCTTCGGGGGGGACGGGGCAGGGCGGGGTTCGGCTT
CTGGCGTGTGACCGGCGGCTCTAGAGCCTCTGCTAACCATGTTCATGCCTTCTTCTTTTTCCTACAGCTC
CTGGGCAACGTGCTGGTTATTGTGCTGTCTCATCATTTTGGCAAAGAATTCCTCGATCGACGGTATCGAT
GCCACCATGGGGATCGAAGAAGGTAAACTGGTAATCTGGATTAACGGCGATAAAGGCTATAACGGTCTCG
CTGAAGTCGGTAAGAAATTCGAGAAAGATACCGGAATTAAAGTCACCGTTGAGCATCCGGATAAACTGGA
AGAGAAATTCCCACAGGTTGCGGCAACTGGCGATGGCCCTGACATTATCTTCTGGGCACACGACCGCTTT
GGTGGCTACGCTCAATCTGGCCTGTTGGCTGAAATCACCCCGGACAAAGCGTTCCAGGACAAGCTGTATC
CGTTTACCTGGGATGCCGTACGTTACAACGGCAAGCTGATTGCTTACCCGATCGCTGTTGAAGCGTTATC
GCTGATTTATAACAAAGATCTGCTGCCGAACCCGCCAAAAACCTGGGAAGAGATCCCGGCGCTGGATAAA
GAACTGAAAGCGAAAGGTAAGAGCGCGCTGATGTTCAACCTGCAAGAACCGTACTTCACCTGGCCGCTGA
TTGCTGCTGACGGGGGTTATGCGTTCAAGTATGAAAACGGCAAGTACGACATTAAAGACGTGGGCGTGGA
TAACGCTGGCGCGAAAGCGGGTCTGACCTTCCTGGTTGACCTGATTAAAAACAAACACATGAATGCAGAC
ACCGATTACTCCATCGCAGAAGCTGCCTTTAATAAAGGCGAAACAGCGATGACCATCAACGGCCCGTGGG
CATGGTCCAACATCGACACCAGCAAAGTGAATTATGGTGTAACGGTACTGCCGACCTTCAAGGGTCAACC
ATCCAAACCGTTCGTTGGCGTGCTGAGCGCAGGTATTAACGCCGCCAGTCCGAACAAAGAGCTGGCAAAA
GAGTTCCTCGAAAACTATCTGCTGACTGATGAAGGTCTGGAAGCGGTTAATAAAGACAAACCGCTGGGTG
CCGTAGCGCTGAAGTCTTACGAGGAAGAGTTGGCGAAAGATCCACGTATTGCCGCCACTATGGAAAACGC
CCAGAAAGGTGAAATCATGCCGAACATCCCGCAGATGTCCGCTTTCTGGTATGCCGTGCGTACTGCGGTG
ATCAACGCCGCCAGCGGTCGTCAGACTGTCGATGAAGCCCTGAAAGACGCGCAGACTAATTCGAGCTCGA
ACAACAACAACAATAACAATAACAACAACCTCGGGGATATCCCAACGACCGAAAACCTGTATTTTCAGGG
CGCCATGGGATCCGGTACCATGGCTCAGTTCGACACCGAATACCAGAGATTGGAAGCGTCATACTCCGAC
TCACCACCAGGCGAAGAAGATTTGCTCGTTCATGTTGCTGAGGGTTCTAAGTCACCTTGGCACCACATCG
AAAACCTGGACCTGTTCTTCAGCCGCGTGTACAACCTGCACCAGAAGAACGGTTTCACCTGCATGCTGAT
CGGCGAAATCTTCGAGCTGATGCAGTTCCTGTTCGTGGTCGCCTTCACCACTTTCCTGGTCAGCTGCGTG
GACTACGACATCCTGTTCGCTAACAAGATGGTGAACCACTCTCTGCACCCTACCGAGCCCGTGAAGGTCA
CTCTGCCCGACGCCTTCCTGCCAGCTCAGGTGTGCTCCGCCCGCATCCAGGAAAACGGCTCTCTGATCAC
TATCCTGGTCATCGCTGGAGTGTTCTGGATTCACAGACTGATCAAGTTCATCTACAACATCTGCTGCTAC
TGGGAGATCCACTCATTCTACCTGCACGCCCTGCGCATCCCTATGTCCGCTCTGCCCTACTGCACCTGGC
AGGAGGTGCAGGCTCGCATCGTCCAGACTCAGAAGGAACACCAAATCTGCATCCACAAGCGTGAACTGAC
CGAGCTGGACATCTACCACCGCATCCTGAGATTCCAGAACTACATGGTCGCCCTGGTGAACAAGAGCCTG
CTGCCACTGAGGTTCAGGCTGCCTGGTCTGGGTGAAGCTGTGTTCTTCACTCGTGGTCTGAAGTACAACT
TCGAACTGATCCTGTTCTGGGGACCCGGTAGCCTGTTCCTGAACGAGTGGTCCCTGAAGGCCGAATACAA
GAGGGGTGGCCAGAGACTGGAGCTGGCTCAGCGCCTGTCTAACCGTATCCTGTGGATCGGCATCGCTAAC
TTCCTGCTGTGCCCCCTGATCCTGATCTGGCAGATCCTGTATGCCTTCTTCAGCTACGCTGAGGTCCTGA
AGCGCGAACCAGGAGCCCTGGGTGCTCGTTGCTGGTCCCTGTACGGAAGGTGCTACCTGAGACACTTCAA
CGAGCTGGAACACGAGCTGCAATCACGCCTGAACCGTGGCTACAAGCCAGCCTCAAAGTACATGAACTGC
TTCCTGTCCCCTCTGCTGACCCTGCTGGCTAAGAACGGCGCCTTCTTCGCTGGTTCCATCCTGGCCGTGC
TGATCGCTCTGACCATCTACGACGAGGACGTCCTGGCTGTGGAACACGTCCTGACCACTGTCACTCTGCT
GGGCGTGACCGTCACTGTGTGCCGCTCATTCATCCCCGACCAGCACATGGTGTTCTGCCCAGAGCAGCTG
CTGCGTGTCATCCTGGCCCACATCCACTACATGCCCGACCACTGGCAGGGAAACGCTCACCGCTCACAGA
CCCGTGACGAGTTCGCCCAGCTGTTCCAGTACAAGGCTGTGTTCATCCTGGAGGAACTGCTGTCCCCTAT
CGTCACTCCCCTGATCCTGATCTTCTGCCTGAGGCCAAGAGCCCTGGAGATCATCGACTTCTTCCGCAAC
TTCACCGTGGAAGTGGTCGGCGTCGGAGACACTTGCTCTTTCGCTCAGATGGACGTGCGTCAGCACGGAC
ACCCACAGTGGCTGTCAGCCGGTCAGACCGAGGCTTCCGTCTACCAGCAGGCCGAGGACGGCAAGACCGA
ACTGTCACTGATGCACTTCGCTATCACTAACCCTGGATGGCAACCTCCCAGGGAGTCCACCGCCTTCCTG
GGTTTCCTGAAGGAACAGGTGCAGAGAGACGGTGCTGCCGCTAGCCTGGCTCAGGGAGGTCTGCTGCCTG
AGAACGCTCTGTTCACTTCCATCCAGTCCCTGCAATCCGAAAGCGAGCCCCTGTCTCTGATCGCCAACGT
GGTCGCTGGTTCCTCCTGCCGCGGCCCACCTCTGCCTCGCGACCTGCAAGGAAGCCGCCACAGGGCTGAG
GTGGCTTCTGCTCTGCGCTCTTTCTCCCCTCTGCAACCTGGACAGGCTCCAACTGGTAGGGCTCACTCAA
CCATGACTGGTTCCGGCGTGGACGCCAGAACTGCTTCTTCAGGCTCCAGCGTGTGGGAAGGACAGCTGCA
ATCCCTGGTCCTGTCCGAGTACGCCAGCACCGAAATGTCTCTGCACGCTCTGTACATGCACCAGCTGCAC
AAGCAGCAGGCCCAGGCTGAACCAGAGAGGCACGTGTGGCACCGCCGTGAATCTGACGAGTCAGGAGAAT
CTGCTCCTGACGAGGGCGGAGAAGGTGCCCGCGCTCCACAGTCCATCCCTCGTTCCGCTAGCTACCCATG
CGCTGCTCCCAGACCAGGCGCCCCCGAAACCACTGCTCTGCACGGTGGCTTCCAGAGGAGATACGGAGGT
ATCACCGACCCCGGAACTGTGCCCAGGGTCCCAAGCCACTTCTCCCGCCTGCCACTGGGCGGATGGGCTG
AAGACGGACAGTCTGCTTCACGTCACCCTGAACCCGTCCCTGAAGAAGGTAGCGAAGATGAGTTGCCGCC
ACAAGTCCATAAAGTGTAACTCGAGGAATTCACTCCTCAGGTGCAGGCTGCCTATCAGAAGGTGGTGGCT
GGTGTGGCCAATGCCCTGGCTCACAAATACCACTGAGATCTTTTTCCCTCTGCCAAAAATTATGGGGACA
TCATGAAGCCCCTTGAGCATCTGACTTCTGGCTAATAAAGGAAATTTATTTTCATTGCAATAGTGTGTTG
GAATTTTTTGTGTCTCTCACTCGGAAGGACATATGGGAGGGCAAATCATTTAAAACATCAGAATGAGTAT
TTGGTTTAGAGTTTGGCAACATATGCCCATATGCTGGCTGCCATGAACAAAGGTTGGCTATAAAGAGGTC
ATCAGTATATGAAACAGCCCCCTGCTGTCCATTCCTTATTCCATAGAAAAGCCTTGACTTGAGGTTAGAT
TTTTTTTATATTTTGTTTTGTGTTATTTTTTTCTTTAACATCCCTAAAATTTTCCTTACATGTTTTACTA
GCCAGATTTTTCCTCCTCTCCTGACTACTCCCAGTCATAGCTGTCCCTCTTCTCTTATGGAGATCCCTCG
ACCTGCAGCCCAAGCTTGGCGTAATCATGGTCATAGCTGTTTCCTGTGTGAAATTGTTATCCGCTCACAA
TTCCACACAACATACGAGCCGGAAGCATAAAGTGTAAAGCCTGGGGTGCCTAATGAGTGAGCTAACTCAC
ATTAATTGCGTTGCGCTCACTGCCCGCTTTCCAGTCGGGAAACCTGTCGTGCCAGCGGATCCGCATCTCA
ATTAGTCAGCAACCATAGTCCCGCCCCTAACTCCGCCCATCCCGCCCCTAACTCCGCCCAGTTCCGCCCA
TTCTCCGCCCCATGGCTGACTAATTTTTTTTATTTATGCAGAGGCCGAGGCCGCCTCGGCCTCTGAGCTA
TTCCAGAAGTAGTGAGGAGGCTTTTTTGGAGGCCTAGGCTTTTGCAAAAAGCTAACTTGTTTATTGCAGC
TTATAATGGTTACAAATAAAGCAATAGCATCACAAATTTCACAAATAAAGCATTTTTTTCACTGCATTCT
AGTTGTGGTTTGTCCAAACTCATCAATGTATCTTATCATGTCTGGATCCGCTGCATTAATGAATCGGCCA
ACGCGCGGGGAGAGGCGGTTTGCGTATTGGGCGCTCTTCCGCTTCCTCGCTCACTGACTCGCTGCGCTCG
GTCGTTCGGCTGCGGCGAGCGGTATCAGCTCACTCAAAGGCGGTAATACGGTTATCCACAGAATCAGGGG
ATAACGCAGGAAAGAACATGTGAGCAAAAGGCCAGCAAAAGGCCAGGAACCGTAAAAAGGCCGCGTTGCT
GGCGTTTTTCCATAGGCTCCGCCCCCCTGACGAGCATCACAAAAATCGACGCTCAAGTCAGAGGTGGCGA
AACCCGACAGGACTATAAAGATACCAGGCGTTTCCCCCTGGAAGCTCCCTCGTGCGCTCTCCTGTTCCGA
CCCTGCCGCTTACCGGATACCTGTCCGCCTTTCTCCCTTCGGGAAGCGTGGCGCTTTCTCATAGCTCACG
CTGTAGGTATCTCAGTTCGGTGTAGGTCGTTCGCTCCAAGCTGGGCTGTGTGCACGAACCCCCCGTTCAG
CCCGACCGCTGCGCCTTATCCGGTAACTATCGTCTTGAGTCCAACCCGGTAAGACACGACTTATCGCCAC
TGGCAGCAGCCACTGGTAACAGGATTAGCAGAGCGAGGTATGTAGGCGGTGCTACAGAGTTCTTGAAGTG
GTGGCCTAACTACGGCTACACTAGAAGAACAGTATTTGGTATCTGCGCTCTGCTGAAGCCAGTTACCTTC
GGAAAAAGAGTTGGTAGCTCTTGATCCGGCAAACAAACCACCGCTGGTAGCGGTGGTTTTTTTGTTTGCA
AGCAGCAGATTACGCGCAGAAAAAAAGGATCTCAAGAAGATCCTTTGATCTTTTCTACGGGGTCTGACGC
TCAGTGGAACGAAAACTCACGTTAAGGGATTTTGGTCATGAGATTATCAAAAAGGATCTTCACCTAGATC
CTTTTAAATTAAAAATGAAGTTTTAAATCAATCTAAAGTATATATGAGTAAACTTGGTCTGACAGTTACC
AATGCTTAATCAGTGAGGCACCTATCTCAGCGATCTGTCTATTTCGTTCATCCATAGTTGCCTGACTCCC
CGTCGTGTAGATAACTACGATACGGGAGGGCTTACCATCTGGCCCCAGTGCTGCAATGATACCGCGAGAC
CCACGCTCACCGGCTCCAGATTTATCAGCAATAAACCAGCCAGCCGGAAGGGCCGAGCGCAGAAGTGGTC
CTGCAACTTTATCCGCCTCCATCCAGTCTATTAATTGTTGCCGGGAAGCTAGAGTAAGTAGTTCGCCAGT
TAATAGTTTGCGCAACGTTGTTGCCATTGCTACAGGCATCGTGGTGTCACGCTCGTCGTTTGGTATGGCT
TCATTCAGCTCCGGTTCCCAACGATCAAGGCGAGTTACATGATCCCCCATGTTGTGCAAAAAAGCGGTTA
GCTCCTTCGGTCCTCCGATCGTTGTCAGAAGTAAGTTGGCCGCAGTGTTATCACTCATGGTTATGGCAGC
ACTGCATAATTCTCTTACTGTCATGCCATCCGTAAGATGCTTTTCTGTGACTGGTGAGTACTCAACCAAG
TCATTCTGAGAATAGTGTATGCGGCGACCGAGTTGCTCTTGCCCGGCGTCAATACGGGATAATACCGCGC
CACATAGCAGAACTTTAAAAGTGCTCATCATTGGAAAACGTTCTTCGGGGCGAAAACTCTCAAGGATCTT
ACCGCTGTTGAGATCCAGTTCGATGTAACCCACTCGTGCACCCAACTGATCTTCAGCATCTTTTACTTTC
ACCAGCGTTTCTGGGTGAGCAAAAACAGGAAGGCAAAATGCCGCAAAAAAGGGAATAAGGGCGACACGGA
AATGTTGAATACTCATACTCTTCCTTTTTCAATATTATTGAAGCATTTATCAGGGTTATTGTCTCATGAG
CGGATACATATTTGAATGTATTTAGAAAAATAAACAAATAGGGGTTCCGCGCACATTTCCCCGAAAAGTG
CCACCTGG
Features (pLannotate 1.2.2; 20 found; start..end, strand, type, name):
      4..383     +  enhancer       CMV enhancer: human cytomegalovirus immediate early enhancer
    385..660     +  promoter       chicken β-actin promoter: No description available
    661..1677    +  intron         chimeric intron: chimera between introns from chicken β-actin and rabbit β-globin
   1675..1731    +  CDS            HBB (fragment): HBB_LEPEU - Experimental evidence at protein level: Swiss-Prot protein existence level 1. Involved in oxygen transport from the lung to the various peripheral tissues. From Lepus europaeus (European hare).
   1763..2857    +  CDS            MBP: maltose binding protein from E. coli; malE (mutated); This version of the gene does not encode a signal sequence, so MBP will remain in the cytosol.
   2921..2941    +  CDS            TEV site: tobacco etch virus (TEV) protease recognition and cleavage site
   2960..5476    +  CDS            ATG9A: ATG9A_HUMAN - Also known as APG9L1. Experimental evidence at protein level: Swiss-Prot protein existence level 1. Involved in autophagy and cytoplasm to vacuole transport (Cvt) vesicle formation. Plays a key role in the organization of the preautophagosomal structure/phagophore assembly site (PAS), the nucleating site for formation of the sequestering vesicle. Cycles between a juxta-nuclear trans-Golgi network compartment and late endosomes. Nutrient starvation induces accumulation on autophagosomes. Starvation-dependent trafficking requires ULK1, ATG13 and SUPT20H. From Homo sapiens (Human).
   5486..5563    +  CDS            HBB (fragment): HBB_PONPY - Experimental evidence at transcript level: Swiss-Prot protein existence level 2. Involved in oxygen transport from the lung to the various peripheral tissues. From Pongo pygmaeus (Bornean orangutan).
   5634..5689    +  polyA_signal   β-globin poly(A) signal: rabbit β-globin polyadenylation signal (Gil and Proudfoot, 1987)
   6074..6090    -  protein_bind   lac operator: The lac repressor binds to the lac operator to inhibit transcription in E. coli. This inhibition can be relieved by adding lactose or isopropyl-β-D-thiogalactopyranoside (IPTG). lac repressor encoded by lacI
   6098..6128    -  promoter       lac promoter: promoter for the E. coli lac operon
   6143..6164    -  protein_bind   CAP binding site: CAP binding activates transcription in the presence of cAMP. E. coli catabolite activator protein
   6177..6216    -  CDS            lacI (fragment): lac repressor; lacI; The lac repressor binds to the lac operator to inhibit transcription in E. coli. This inhibition can be relieved by adding lactose or isopropyl-β-D-thiogalactopyranoside (IPTG).
   6223..6245    +  promoter       SV40 promoter (fragment): SV40 enhancer and early promoter
   6269..6404    +  rep_origin     SV40 ori: SV40 origin of replication
   6424..6558    +  polyA_signal   SV40 poly(A) signal: SV40 polyadenylation signal
   6560..6614    -  CDS            lacI (fragment): lac repressor; lacI; The lac repressor binds to the lac operator to inhibit transcription in E. coli. This inhibition can be relieved by adding lactose or isopropyl-β-D-thiogalactopyranoside (IPTG).
   6797..7385    -  rep_origin     ori: high-copy-number ColE1/pMB1/pBR322/pUC origin of replication
   7556..8416    -  CDS            AmpR: β-lactamase; bla; confers resistance to ampicillin, carbenicillin, and related antibiotics
   8417..8521    -  promoter       AmpR promoter: bla
