[The description below was written by a language model from this plasmid's Addgene catalogue record and pLannotate feature annotations shown in this document.]
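Description:
pCAG-MBP-ATG9 is a mammalian expression plasmid of about 8.5 kb, built on the pCAG backbone for recombinant overexpression of human ATG9A. It is propagated in E. coli as a high-copy plasmid through a ColE1/pUC-type origin and selected with ampicillin via the β-lactamase gene and its native promoter. The catalogue lists the promoter as CMV. The feature table shows this is more precisely the composite CAG arrangement: the human cytomegalovirus immediate-early enhancer joined to the chicken β-actin promoter, followed by a chimeric chicken β-actin/rabbit β-globin intron. This combination drives strong constitutive transcription in many mammalian cell types. Transcripts are terminated by the rabbit β-globin polyadenylation signal. The short "HBB" fragments annotated on either side of the insert are most likely remnants of the β-globin sequences that flank the cloning site in this backbone, not expressed payload.

The insert, cloned between KpnI and XhoI, encodes a single fusion protein. It has an N-terminal E. coli maltose-binding protein lacking its signal sequence, a TEV protease recognition site, and then full-length human ATG9A ending in a stop codon. ATG9A is a protein involved in autophagy that cycles between the trans-Golgi network and endosomes and contributes to organisation of the phagophore assembly site. The MBP tag can serve as an affinity handle and solubility aid, and the TEV site allows it to be removed after purification. This fits the stated purpose and the associated structural study of ATG9A recruitment to the ULK1 complex. The backbone also carries an SV40 origin, which permits episomal amplification in cells expressing large T antigen, along with an SV40 poly(A) signal and residual lac promoter/operator and lacI fragments. No mammalian selection marker is annotated, so the plasmid appears suited to transient transfection.
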