Addgene plasmid #188076: pCAG-MBP-ATG9
Purpose: Recombinant overexpression of human ATG9 in mammalian cells
Depositing lab: James Hurley. Depositing organization: University of California, Berkeley. Publication: Structural basis for ATG9A recruitment to the ULK1 complex in mitophagy initiation. Ren X, Nguyen TN, Lam WK, Buffalo CZ, Lazarou M, Yokom AL, Hurley JH. Sci Adv. 2023 Feb 15;9(7):eadg2997. doi: 10.1126/sciadv.adg2997. Epub 2023 Feb 15. PubMed 36791199.
Backbone
  Vector backbone: pCAG
  Vector type: Mammalian Expression
Growth in bacteria
  Bacterial resistance: Ampicillin, 100 μg/mL
  Growth temperature: 37°C
  Growth strain: DH5alpha
  Copy number: High Copy
Gene/Insert
  Gene/Insert name: ATG9 (alt name: MBP-TEVsite-ATG9-stop)
  Species: H. sapiens (human)
  Entrez Gene: ATG9A (a.k.a. APG9L1, MGD3208, mATG9)
  Promoter: CMV
  Tag / fusion protein: MBP tag (N terminal on insert)
  Cloning method: Restriction Enzyme; 5′ cloning site KpnI (unknown if destroyed); 3′ cloning site XhoI (unknown if destroyed)
  Sequencing primers: 5′ ccgctttctggtatgccgtgcg; 3′ gagccagggcattggccacac
Terms and licenses: Academic/Nonprofit Terms; Industry Terms: Not Available to Industry
How to cite: pCAG-MBP-ATG9 was a gift from James Hurley (Addgene plasmid # 188076 ; http://n2t.net/addgene:188076 ; RRID:Addgene_188076)
