>Addgene plasmid #188076 | pCAG-MBP-ATG9 | depositor partial sequence | sequence record 364938 | ATG9 (KpnI/xhoI)
ATGGCTCAGTTCGACACCGAATACCAGAGATTGGAAGCGTCATACTCCGACTCACCACCAGGCGAAGAAG
ATTTGCTCGTTCATGTTGCTGAGGGTTCTAAGTCACCTTGGCACCACATCGAAAACCTGGACCTGTTCTT
CAGCCGCGTGTACAACCTGCACCAGAAGAACGGTTTCACCTGCATGCTGATCGGCGAAATCTTCGAGCTG
ATGCAGTTCCTGTTCGTGGTCGCCTTCACCACTTTCCTGGTCAGCTGCGTGGACTACGACATCCTGTTCG
CTAACAAGATGGTGAACCACTCTCTGCACCCTACCGAGCCCGTGAAGGTCACTCTGCCCGACGCCTTCCT
GCCAGCTCAGGTGTGCTCCGCCCGCATCCAGGAAAACGGCTCTCTGATCACTATCCTGGTCATCGCTGGA
GTGTTCTGGATTCACAGACTGATCAAGTTCATCTACAACATCTGCTGCTACTGGGAGATCCACTCATTCT
ACCTGCACGCCCTGCGCATCCCTATGTCCGCTCTGCCCTACTGCACCTGGCAGGAGGTGCAGGCTCGCAT
CGTCCAGACTCAGAAGGAACACCAAATCTGCATCCACAAGCGTGAACTGACCGAGCTGGACATCTACCAC
CGCATCCTGAGATTCCAGAACTACATGGTCGCCCTGGTGAACAAGAGCCTGCTGCCACTGAGGTTCAGGC
TGCCTGGTCTGGGTGAAGCTGTGTTCTTCACTCGTGGTCTGAAGTACAACTTCGAACTGATCCTGTTCTG
GGGACCCGGTAGCCTGTTCCTGAACGAGTGGTCCCTGAAGGCCGAATACAAGAGGGGTGGCCAGAGACTG
GAGCTGGCTCAGCGCCTGTCTAACCGTATCCTGTGGATCGGCATCGCTAACTTCCTGCTGTGCCCCCTGA
TCCTGATCTGGCAGATCCTGTATGCCTTCTTCAGCTACGCTGAGGTCCTGAAGCGCGAACCAGGAGCCCT
GGGTGCTCGTTGCTGGTCCCTGTACGGAAGGTGCTACCTGAGACACTTCAACGAGCTGGAACACGAGCTG
CAATCACGCCTGAACCGTGGCTACAAGCCAGCCTCAAAGTACATGAACTGCTTCCTGTCCCCTCTGCTGA
CCCTGCTGGCTAAGAACGGCGCCTTCTTCGCTGGTTCCATCCTGGCCGTGCTGATCGCTCTGACCATCTA
CGACGAGGACGTCCTGGCTGTGGAACACGTCCTGACCACTGTCACTCTGCTGGGCGTGACCGTCACTGTG
TGCCGCTCATTCATCCCCGACCAGCACATGGTGTTCTGCCCAGAGCAGCTGCTGCGTGTCATCCTGGCCC
ACATCCACTACATGCCCGACCACTGGCAGGGAAACGCTCACCGCTCACAGACCCGTGACGAGTTCGCCCA
GCTGTTCCAGTACAAGGCTGTGTTCATCCTGGAGGAACTGCTGTCCCCTATCGTCACTCCCCTGATCCTG
ATCTTCTGCCTGAGGCCAAGAGCCCTGGAGATCATCGACTTCTTCCGCAACTTCACCGTGGAAGTGGTCG
GCGTCGGAGACACTTGCTCTTTCGCTCAGATGGACGTGCGTCAGCACGGACACCCACAGTGGCTGTCAGC
CGGTCAGACCGAGGCTTCCGTCTACCAGCAGGCCGAGGACGGCAAGACCGAACTGTCACTGATGCACTTC
GCTATCACTAACCCTGGATGGCAACCTCCCAGGGAGTCCACCGCCTTCCTGGGTTTCCTGAAGGAACAGG
TGCAGAGAGACGGTGCTGCCGCTAGCCTGGCTCAGGGAGGTCTGCTGCCTGAGAACGCTCTGTTCACTTC
CATCCAGTCCCTGCAATCCGAAAGCGAGCCCCTGTCTCTGATCGCCAACGTGGTCGCTGGTTCCTCCTGC
CGCGGCCCACCTCTGCCTCGCGACCTGCAAGGAAGCCGCCACAGGGCTGAGGTGGCTTCTGCTCTGCGCT
CTTTCTCCCCTCTGCAACCTGGACAGGCTCCAACTGGTAGGGCTCACTCAACCATGACTGGTTCCGGCGT
GGACGCCAGAACTGCTTCTTCAGGCTCCAGCGTGTGGGAAGGACAGCTGCAATCCCTGGTCCTGTCCGAG
TACGCCAGCACCGAAATGTCTCTGCACGCTCTGTACATGCACCAGCTGCACAAGCAGCAGGCCCAGGCTG
AACCAGAGAGGCACGTGTGGCACCGCCGTGAATCTGACGAGTCAGGAGAATCTGCTCCTGACGAGGGCGG
AGAAGGTGCCCGCGCTCCACAGTCCATCCCTCGTTCCGCTAGCTACCCATGCGCTGCTCCCAGACCAGGC
GCCCCCGAAACCACTGCTCTGCACGGTGGCTTCCAGAGGAGATACGGAGGTATCACCGACCCCGGAACTG
TGCCCAGGGTCCCAAGCCACTTCTCCCGCCTGCCACTGGGCGGATGGGCTGAAGACGGACAGTCTGCTTC
ACGTCACCCTGAACCCGTCCCTGAAGAAGGTAGCGAAGATGAGTTGCCGCCACAAGTCCATAAAGTGTAA
